>Addgene plasmid #90794 | NEK2 F5.2 gRNA | addgene full sequence | sequence record 183805 | Addgene NGS Result
CTCTCCCCGCGCGTTGGCCGATTCATTAATGCAGCTGGCACGACAGGTTTCCCGACTGGAAAGCGGGCAG
TGAGCGCAACGCAATTAATGTGAGTTAGCTCACTCATTAGGCACCCCAGGCTTTACACTTTATGCTTCCG
GCTCGTATGTTGTGTGGAATTGTGAGCGGATAACAATTTCACACAGGAAACAGCTATGACCATGATTACG
CCAAGCGCGCAATTAACCCTCACTAAAGGGAACAAAAGCTGGAGCTGCAAGCTTAATGTAGTCTTATGCA
ATACTCTTGTAGTCTTGCAACATGGTAACGATGAGTTAGCAACATGCCTTACAAGGAGAGAAAAAGCACC
GTGCATGCCGATTGGTGGAAGTAAGGTGGTACGATCGTGCCTTATTAGGAAGGCAACAGACGGGTCTGAC
ATGGATTGGACGAACCACTGAATTGCCGCATTGCAGAGATATTGTATTTAAGTGCCTAGCTCGATACATA
AACGGGTCTCTCTGGTTAGACCAGATCTGAGCCTGGGAGCTCTCTGGCTAACTAGGGAACCCACTGCTTA
AGCCTCAATAAAGCTTGCCTTGAGTGCTTCAAGTAGTGTGTGCCCGTCTGTTGTGTGACTCTGGTAACTA
GAGATCCCTCAGACCCTTTTAGTCAGTGTGGAAAATCTCTAGCAGTGGCGCCCGAACAGGGACTTGAAAG
CGAAAGGGAAACCAGAGGAGCTCTCTCGACGCAGGACTCGGCTTGCTGAAGCGCGCACGGCAAGAGGCGA
GGGGCGGCGACTGGTGAGTACGCCAAAAATTTTGACTAGCGGAGGCTAGAAGGAGAGAGATGGGTGCGAG
AGCGTCAGTATTAAGCGGGGGAGAATTAGATCGCGATGGGAAAAAATTCGGTTAAGGCCAGGGGGAAAGA
AAAAATATAAATTAAAACATATAGTATGGGCAAGCAGGGAGCTAGAACGATTCGCAGTTAATCCTGGCCT
GTTAGAAACATCAGAAGGCTGTAGACAAATACTGGGACAGCTACAACCATCCCTTCAGACAGGATCAGAA
GAACTTAGATCATTATATAATACAGTAGCAACCCTCTATTGTGTGCATCAAAGGATAGAGATAAAAGACA
CCAAGGAAGCTTTAGACAAGATAGAGGAAGAGCAAAACAAAAGTAAGACCACCGCACAGCAAGCGGCCGC
TGATCTTCAGACCTGGAGGAGGAGATATGAGGGACAATTGGAGAAGTGAATTATATAAATATAAAGTAGT
AAAAATTGAACCATTAGGAGTAGCACCCACCAAGGCAAAGAGAAGAGTGGTGCAGAGAGAAAAAAGAGCA
GTGGGAATAGGAGCTTTGTTCCTTGGGTTCTTGGGAGCAGCAGGAAGCACTATGGGCGCAGCGTCAATGA
CGCTGACGGTACAGGCCAGACAATTATTGTCTGGTATAGTGCAGCAGCAGAACAATTTGCTGAGGGCTAT
TGAGGCGCAACAGCATCTGTTGCAACTCACAGTCTGGGGCATCAAGCAGCTCCAGGCAAGAATCCTGGCT
GTGGAAAGATACCTAAAGGATCAACAGCTCCTGGGGATTTGGGGTTGCTCTGGAAAACTCATTTGCACCA
CTGCTGTGCCTTGGAATGCTAGTTGGAGTAATAAATCTCTGGAACAGATTTGGAATCACACGACCTGGAT
GGAGTGGGACAGAGAAATTAACAATTACACAAGCTTAATACACTCCTTAATTGAAGAATCGCAAAACCAG
CAAGAAAAGAATGAACAAGAATTATTGGAATTAGATAAATGGGCAAGTTTGTGGAATTGGTTTAACATAA
CAAATTGGCTGTGGTATATAAAATTATTCATAATGATAGTAGGAGGCTTGGTAGGTTTAAGAATAGTTTT
TGCTGTACTTTCTATAGTGAATAGAGTTAGGCAGGGATATTCACCATTATCGTTTCAGACCCACCTCCCA
ACCCCGAGGGGACCCAGAGAGGGCCTATTTCCCATGATTCCTTCATATTTGCATATACGATACAAGGCTG
TTAGAGAGATAATTAGAATTAATTTGACTGTAAACACAAAGATATTAGTACAAAATACGTGACGTAGAAA
GTAATAATTTCTTGGGTAGTTTGCAGTTTTAAAATTATGTTTTAAAATGGACTATCATATGCTTACCGTA
ACTTGAAAGTATTTCGATTTCTTGGCTTTATATATCTTGTGGAAAGGACGAAACACCGATATTGTGAAGG
AGGGGATCGTTTAAGAGCTATGCTGGAAACAGCATAGCAAGTTTAAATAAGGCTAGTCCGTTATCAACTT
GAAAAAGTGGCACCGAGTCGGTGCTTTTTTTGAATTCTAGATCTTGAGACAAATGGCAGTATTCATCCAC
AATTTTAAAAGAAAAGGGGGGATTGGGGGGTACAGTGCAGGGGAAAGAATAGTAGACATAATAGCAACAG
ACATACAAACTAAAGAATTACAAAAACAAATTACAAAAATTCAAAATTTTCGGGTTTATTACAGGGACAG
CAGAGATCCACTTTGGCGCCGGCTCGAGTGGCTCCGGTGCCCGTCAGTGGGCAGAGCGCACATCGCCCAC
AGTCCCCGAGAAGTTGGGGGGAGGGGTCGGCAATTGAACCGGTGCCTAGAGAAGGTGGCGCGGGGTAAAC
TGGGAAAGTGATGTCGTGTACTGGCTCCGCCTTTTTCCCGAGGGTGGGGGAGAACCGTATATAAGTGCAG
TAGTCGCCGTGAACGTTCTTTTTCGCAACGGGTTTGCCGCCAGAACACAGGTGTCGTGACGCGGGATCCG
CCACCATGACCGAGTACAAGCCCACGGTGCGCCTCGCCACCCGCGACGACGTCCCCAGGGCCGTACGCAC
CCTCGCCGCCGCGTTCGCCGACTACCCCGCCACGCGCCACACCGTCGATCCGGACCGCCACATCGAGCGG
GTCACCGAGCTGCAAGAACTCTTCCTCACGCGCGTCGGGCTCGACATCGGCAAGGTGTGGGTCGCGGACG
ACGGCGCCGCGGTGGCGGTCTGGACCACGCCGGAGAGCGTCGAAGCGGGGGCGGTGTTCGCCGAGATCGG
CCCGCGCATGGCCGAGTTGAGCGGTTCCCGGCTGGCCGCGCAGCAACAGATGGAAGGCCTCCTGGCGCCG
CACCGGCCCAAGGAGCCCGCGTGGTTCCTGGCCACCGTCGGAGTCTCGCCCGACCACCAGGGCAAGGGTC
TGGGCAGCGCCGTCGTGCTCCCCGGAGTGGAGGCGGCCGAGCGCGCCGGGGTGCCCGCCTTCCTGGAGAC
CTCCGCGCCCCGCAACCTCCCCTTCTACGAGCGGCTCGGCTTCACCGTCACCGCCGACGTCGAGGTGCCC
GAAGGACCGCGCACCTGGTGCATGACCCGCAAGCCCGGTGCCTGAACGCGTTAAGTCGACAATCAACCTC
TGGATTACAAAATTTGTGAAAGATTGACTGGTATTCTTAACTATGTTGCTCCTTTTACGCTATGTGGATA
CGCTGCTTTAATGCCTTTGTATCATGCTATTGCTTCCCGTATGGCTTTCATTTTCTCCTCCTTGTATAAA
TCCTGGTTGCTGTCTCTTTATGAGGAGTTGTGGCCCGTTGTCAGGCAACGTGGCGTGGTGTGCACTGTGT
TTGCTGACGCAACCCCCACTGGTTGGGGCATTGCCACCACCTGTCAGCTCCTTTCCGGGACTTTCGCTTT
CCCCCTCCCTATTGCCACGGCGGAACTCATCGCCGCCTGCCTTGCCCGCTGCTGGACAGGGGCTCGGCTG
TTGGGCACTGACAATTCCGTGGTGTTGTCGGGGAAATCATCGTCCTTTCCTTGGCTGCTCGCCTGTGTTG
CCACCTGGATTCTGCGCGGGACGTCCTTCTGCTACGTCCCTTCGGCCCTCAATCCAGCGGACCTTCCTTC
CCGCGGCCTGCTGCCGGCTCTGCGGCCTCTTCCGCGTCTTCGCCTTCGCCCTCAGACGAGTCGGATCTCC
CTTTGGGCCGCCTCCCCGCGTCGACTTTAAGACCAATGACTTACAAGGCAGCTGTAGATCTTAGCCACTT
TTTAAAAGAAAAGGGGGGACTGGAAGGGCTAATTCACTCCCAACGAAGACAAGATCTGCTTTTTGCTTGT
ACTGGGTCTCTCTGGTTAGACCAGATCTGAGCCTGGGAGCTCTCTGGCTAACTAGGGAACCCACTGCTTA
AGCCTCAATAAAGCTTGCCTTGAGTGCTTCAAGTAGTGTGTGCCCGTCTGTTGTGTGACTCTGGTAACTA
GAGATCCCTCAGACCCTTTTAGTCAGTGTGGAAAATCTCTAGCAGTACGTATAGTAGTTCATGTCATCTT
ATTATTCAGTATTTATAACTTGCAAAGAAATGAATATCAGAGAGTGAGAGGAACTTGTTTATTGCAGCTT
ATAATGGTTACAAATAAAGCAATAGCATCACAAATTTCACAAATAAAGCATTTTTTTCACTGCATTCTAG
TTGTGGTTTGTCCAAACTCATCAATGTATCTTATCATGTCTGGCTCTAGCTATCCCGCCCCTAACTCCGC
CCATCCCGCCCCTAACTCCGCCCAGTTCCGCCCATTCTCCGCCCCATGGCTGACTAATTTTTTTTATTTA
TGCAGAGGCCGAGGCCGCCTCGGCCTCTGAGCTATTCCAGAAGTAGTGAGGAGGCTTTTTTGGAGGCCTA
GGGACGTACCCAATTCGCCCTATAGTGAGTCGTATTACGCGCGCTCACTGGCCGTCGTTTTACAACGTCG
TGACTGGGAAAACCCTGGCGTTACCCAACTTAATCGCCTTGCAGCACATCCCCCTTTCGCCAGCTGGCGT
AATAGCGAAGAGGCCCGCACCGATCGCCCTTCCCAACAGTTGCGCAGCCTGAATGGCGAATGGG
[124 nt withheld, positions 4895-5018]
C
[91 nt withheld, positions 5020-5110]
A
[49 nt withheld, positions 5112-5160]
CCTTTGACGTTGGAGTCCACGTTCTTT
[37 nt withheld, positions 5188-5224]
ACCCTATCTCGGTCTATTCTTTTGATTTATAAGGGATTTTGCCGATTTCGGCCTATTGGTTAAAAAATGA
GCTGATTTAACAAAAATTTAACGCGAATTTTAACAAAATATTAACGCTTACAATTTAGGTGGCACTTTTC
GGGGAAATGTGCGCGGAACCCCTATTTGTTTATTTTTCTAAATACATTCAAATATGTATCCGCTCATGAG
ACAATAACCCTGATAAATGCTTCAATAATATTGAAAAAGGAAGAGTATGAGTATTCAACATTTCCGTGTC
GCCCTTATTCCCTTTTTTGCGGCATTTTGCCTTCCTGTTTTTGCTCACCCAGAAACGCTGGTGAAAGTAA
AAGATGCTGAAGATCAGTTGGGTGCACGAGTGGGTTACATCGAACTGGATCTCAACAGCGGTAAGATCCT
TGAGAGTTTTCGCCCCGAAGAACGTTTTCCAATGATGAGCACTTTTAAAGTTCTGCTATGTGGCGCGGTA
TTATCCCGTATTGACGCCGGGCAAGAGCAACTCGGTCGCCGCATACACTATTCTCAGAATGACTTGGTTG
AGTACTCACCAGTCACAGAAAAGCATCTTACGGATGGCATGACAGTAAGAGAATTATGCAGTGCTGCCAT
AACCATGAGTGATAACACTGCGGCCAACTTACTTCTGACAACGATCGGAGGACCGAAGGAGCTAACCGCT
TTTTTGCACAACATGGGGGATCATGTAACTCGCCTTGATCGTTGGGAACCGGAGCTGAATGAAGCCATAC
CAAACGACGAGCGTGACACCACGATGCCTGTAGCAATGGCAACAACGTTGCGCAAACTATTAACTGGCGA
ACTACTTACTCTAGCTTCCCGGCAACAATTAATAGACTGGATGGAGGCGGATAAAGTTGCAGGACCACTT
CTGCGCTCGGCCCTTCCGGCTGGCTGGTTTATTGCTGATAAATCTGGAGCCGGTGAGCGTGGGTCTCGCG
GTATCATTGCAGCACTGGGGCCAGATGGTAAGCCCTCCCGTATCGTAGTTATCTACACGACGGGGAGTCA
GGCAACTATGGATGAACGAAATAGACAGATCGCTGAGATAGGTGCCTCACTGATTAAGCATTGGTAACTG
TCAGACCAAGTTTACTCATATATACTTTAGATTGATTTAAAACTTCATTTTTAATTTAAAAGGATCTAGG
TGAAGATCCTTTTTGATAATCTCATGACCAAAATCCCTTAACGTGAGTTTTCGTTCCACTGAGCGTCAGA
CCCCGTAGAAAAGATCAAAGGATCTTCTTGAGATCCTTTTTTTCTGCGCGTAATCTGCTGCTTGCAAACA
AAAAAACCACCGCTACCAGCGGTGGTTTGTTTGCCGGATCAAGAGCTACCAACTCTTTTTCCGAAGGTAA
CTGGCTTCAGCAGAGCGCAGATACCAAATACTGTTCTTCTAGTGTAGCCGTAGTTAGGCCACCACTTCAA
GAACTCTGTAGCACCGCCTACATACCTCGCTCTGCTAATCCTGTTACCAGTGGCTGCTGCCAGTGGCGAT
AAGTCGTGTCTTACCGGGTTGGACTCAAGACGATAGTTACCGGATAAGGCGCAGCGGTCGGGCTGAACGG
GGGGTTCGTGCACACAGCCCAGCTTGGAGCGAACGACCTACACCGAACTGAGATACCTACAGCGTGAGCT
ATGAGAAAGCGCCACGCTTCCCGAAGGGAGAAAGGCGGACAGGTATCCGGTAAGCGGCAGGGTCGGAACA
GGAGAGCGCACGAGGGAGCTTCCAGGGGGAAACGCCTGGTATCTTTATAGTCCTGTCGGGTTTCGCCACC
TCTGACTTGAGCGTCGATTTTTGTGATGCTCGTCAGGGGGGCGGAGCCTATGGAAAAACGCCAGCAACGC
GGCCTTTTTACGGTTCCTGGCCTTTTGCTGGCCTTTTGCTCACATGTTCTTTCCTGCGTTATCCCCTGAT
TCTGTGGATAACCGTATTACCGCCTTTGAGTGAGCTGATACCGCTCGCCGCAGCCGAACGACCGAGCGCA
GCGAGTCAGTGAGCGAGGAAGCGGAAGAGCGCCCAATACGCAAACCGC
Features (pLannotate 1.2.2; 27 found; start..end, strand, type, name):
     86..107     +  protein_bind   CAP binding site: CAP binding activates transcription in the presence of cAMP. E. coli catabolite activator protein
    122..152     +  promoter       lac promoter: promoter for the E. coli lac operon
    160..176     +  protein_bind   lac operator: The lac repressor binds to the lac operator to inhibit transcription in E. coli. This inhibition can be relieved by adding lactose or isopropyl-β-D-thiogalactopyranoside (IPTG). lac repressor encoded by lacI
    221..239     +  promoter       T3 promoter: promoter for bacteriophage T3 RNA polymerase
    267..493     +  promoter       RSV promoter: Rous sarcoma virus enhancer/promoter
    494..674     +  LTR            5' LTR (truncated): truncated 5' long terminal repeat (LTR) from HIV-1
    721..846     +  misc_feature   HIV-1 Ψ: packaging signal of human immunodeficiency virus type 1
    830..1193    +  CDS            HIV-1 gag (fragment): gag protein from human immunodeficiency virus 1; gag
   1339..1572    +  misc_feature   RRE: The Rev response element (RRE) of HIV-1 allows for Rev-dependent mRNA export from the nucleus to the cytoplasm.
   1949..1975    +  CDS            Rev (fragment): human immunodeficiency virus 1 (HIV-1) Rev protein; rev; enhances nuclear export of unspliced and incompletely spliced viral mRNAs
   1979..2219    +  promoter       U6 promoter: RNA polymerase III promoter for human U6 snRNA
   2267..2334    +  misc_RNA       tracrRNA (fragment): trans-activating CRISPR RNA for the Streptococcus pyogenes CRISPR/Cas9 system
   2383..2500    +  misc_feature   cPPT/CTS: central polypurine tract and central termination sequence of HIV-1
   2569..2780    +  promoter       EF-1α core promoter: core promoter for human elongation factor EF-1α
   2806..3405    +  CDS            PuroR (fragment): puromycin N-acetyltransferase; pac from Streptomyces; confers resistance to puromycin
   3421..4009    +  misc_feature   WPRE: woodchuck hepatitis virus posttranscriptional regulatory element
   4060..4079    +  misc_feature   cPPT/CTS (fragment): central polypurine tract and central termination sequence of HIV-1
   4081..4314    +  LTR            3' LTR (ΔU3): self-inactivating 3' long terminal repeat (LTR) from HIV-1
   4392..4513    +  polyA_signal   SV40 poly(A) signal: SV40 polyadenylation signal
   4553..4688    +  rep_origin     SV40 ori: SV40 origin of replication
   4709..4727    -  promoter       T7 promoter: promoter for bacteriophage T7 RNA polymerase
   4735..4890    +  CDS            lacZα (fragment): LacZα fragment of β-galactosidase; lacZ fragment
   4895..5323    +  rep_origin     f1 ori (sequence partly withheld): f1 bacteriophage origin of replication; arrow indicates direction of (+) strand synthesis
   5376..5480    +  promoter       AmpR promoter: bla
   5481..6341    +  CDS            AmpR: β-lactamase; bla; confers resistance to ampicillin, carbenicillin, and related antibiotics
   6512..7100    +  rep_origin     ori: high-copy-number ColE1/pMB1/pBR322/pUC origin of replication
   7283..73      +  CDS            lacI (fragment) (across the origin): lac repressor; lacI; The lac repressor binds to the lac operator to inhibit transcription in E. coli. This inhibition can be relieved by adding lactose or isopropyl-β-D-thiogalactopyranoside (IPTG).
