[The description below was written by a language model from this plasmid's Addgene catalogue record and pLannotate feature annotations shown in this document.]
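Description:
NEK2 F5.2 gRNA is a third-generation lentiviral CRISPR guide plasmid built on the pLenti-sgRNA backbone and designed to express a single guide RNA against human NEK2. It is propagated in E. coli through a high-copy ColE1/pUC-type origin with ampicillin selection (AmpR). The backbone also carries an f1 origin, an SV40 origin and remnants of the lac/lacZα cloning region. The catalogue gives a backbone size of 9,151 bp without insert, whereas the sequenced record is 7,302 nt. One likely explanation is that the listed backbone size includes a stuffer fragment that is removed when the guide is cloned in, but the record does not say so.

The viral cassette has an RSV promoter fused to a truncated HIV-1 5' LTR, which makes genomic RNA transcription Tat-independent. This is followed by the Ψ packaging signal with a gag fragment, the RRE for Rev-dependent nuclear export, a cPPT/CTS, WPRE and a self-inactivating ΔU3 3' LTR. Packaging functions must therefore be supplied in trans.

Within the provirus, a human U6 RNA polymerase III promoter drives the NEK2 spacer joined to the S. pyogenes Cas9 guide scaffold, which is annotated as a tracrRNA fragment. The guide oligos were inserted between BsmBI sites that were destroyed during cloning, and the depositor notes that the listed guide sequence includes the 5' overhang as well as the spacer. Downstream, an EF-1α core promoter drives puromycin N-acetyltransferase for selection of transduced mammalian cells. No Cas9 is annotated in the plasmid, so the nuclease must come from the target cells or from a separate vector.

The plasmid belongs to a guide series used to generate knockouts of cell-cycle genes in human cell lines and to study the resulting phenotypes.
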