Addgene plasmid #90794: NEK2 F5.2 gRNA
Purpose: 3rd generation lentiviral gRNA plasmid targeting human NEK2
Depositing lab: Iain Cheeseman. Depositing organization: Whitehead Institute for Biomedical Research. Publication: Large-Scale Analysis of CRISPR/Cas9 Cell-Cycle Knockouts Reveals the Diversity of p53-Dependent Responses to Cell-Cycle Defects. McKinley KL, Cheeseman IM. Dev Cell. 2017 Feb 27;40(4):405-420.e2. doi: 10.1016/j.devcel.2017.01.012. Epub 2017 Feb 16. PubMed 28216383.
Backbone
  Vector backbone: pLenti-sgRNA
  Backbone manufacturer: Eric Lander & David Sabatini labs (Addgene plasmid #71409)
  Backbone size w/o insert (bp): 9151
  Vector type: Lentiviral, CRISPR
  Selectable markers: Puromycin
Growth in bacteria
  Bacterial resistance: Ampicillin, 100 μg/mL
  Growth temperature: 37°C
  Growth strain: NEB Stable
  Copy number: Unknown
Gene/Insert
  Gene/Insert name: NEK2 (Guide Designation F5.2) (alt name: pKMKO series)
  gRNA/shRNA sequence: CACCgATATTGTGAAGGAGGGGATC
  Species: H. sapiens (human)
  Promoter: U6
  Cloning method: Restriction Enzyme; 5′ cloning site BsmBI (destroyed during cloning); 3′ cloning site BsmBI (destroyed during cloning)
  Sequencing primers: 5′ hU6-F (5'-GAGGGCCTATTTCCCATGATT-3'); 3′ EF1a-R (5'-CACGGCGACTACTGCACTTA-3')
Terms and licenses: Academic/Nonprofit Terms; Industry Terms: Not Available to Industry
Depositor comments: Please note that gRNA target sequence listed is not strictly the 20nt spacer sequence, but also contains the 5' BsmBI overhang. For more information about knockout human cell lines generated using this plasmid, please see http://cellcycleknockouts.wi.mit.edu/ .
How to cite: NEK2 F5.2 gRNA was a gift from Iain Cheeseman (Addgene plasmid # 90794 ; http://n2t.net/addgene:90794 ; RRID:Addgene_90794)
